# Supplementary material for: Unveiling metabolic pathways involved in the extreme desiccation tolerance of an Atacama cyanobacterium
Source: Sci Rep. 2023 Sep 22;13:15767. doi: 10.1038/s41598-023-41879-8 (PMC10516996; doi:10.1038/s41598-023-41879-8)
Supplement: Supplementary file 1 — Supplementary File S1. [file 41598_2023_41879_MOESM1_ESM.zip › RAST_annotated_genome.txt]

LOCUS       cluster_010_consensus        11484 bp    DNA     linear   UNK 
DEFINITION  Gloeocapsopsis sp. AAB1
ACCESSION   cluster_010_consensus
KEYWORDS    .
SOURCE      Gloeocapsopsis sp. AAB1.
  ORGANISM  Gloeocapsopsis sp. AAB1
            Bacteria.
FEATURES             Location/Qualifiers
     source          1..11484
                     /mol_type="genomic DNA"
                     /db_xref="taxon:6666666"
                     /genome_md5=""
                     /project="rmoore305_6666666"
                     /genome_id="6666666.935510"
                     /organism="Gloeocapsopsis sp. AAB1"
     CDS             1..138
                     /db_xref="peg.5736"
                     /translation="TMMSSAGIPLRVIQEISGHNDLGTLQRYLEVSPEQKRNAVAAIG
                     F"
                     /product="Phage integrase"
                     /transl_table=11
     CDS             309..548
                     /db_xref="peg.5737"
                     /translation="MQTLMRVERRIIVEAPGLGAQIKAARESDPRSLKDIASAANMSS
                     MNWYRIEAEEQTLPEETLRKIEEVLGVDFGVVFDD"
                     /product="hypothetical protein"
                     /transl_table=11
     CDS             582..830
                     /db_xref="peg.5738"
                     /translation="MLTEYIQAAMHRAEYEFLEDDDTFVGKIPECQGVWANADTLEAC
                     RDELQEVLEEWVALGLQMGHPLPVIDGIDLSFKKEEAA"
                     /product="hypothetical protein"
                     /transl_table=11
     CDS             830..1048
                     /db_xref="peg.5739"
                     /translation="MPPFGPIKRRDLIAYLREIGFVGPFSGKKHQFMSKGALRVRIPN
                     PHQGDISKGLLATVLAEAGISREEWESI"
                     /product="hypothetical protein"
                     /transl_table=11
     CDS             1143..1259
                     /db_xref="peg.5740"
                     /translation="MAQKIGFILKRYCQKKLGRTYPELNERLLHTPPNLPLL"
                     /product="hypothetical protein"
                     /transl_table=11
     CDS             1737..5003
                     /db_xref="peg.5741"
                     /translation="MIHFQDLQEWQDSTVDEGIFNLNVRSLEGQTAYEYLFYSNKLKR
                     TNTGIVSRGIINTYAFLEHGGWWCSGVDPLNNWEPMLWGCFKPRRPRIDFEKRKAIKY
                     EHPPKTETRIFLLLVPDHIWQKVSARYGISITEEDKKRSFWHWAWKHNVPIIITEGAK
                     KAGALLTAGFAAIALPGIYGGYRTLKDEEGNQIGKPYLIPDLQCFATLGREIYFCFDR
                     DQKQKTIRSVNKAIEKTGYLFTQSGCKVRVICLPGPEKGVDDFIMAHGAETFDVLYQA
                     AKLLESWQAQSFTELTYPTAIKVNRRYLGDISIPNDAKLVALKSAKGTGKTQLLEAIV
                     SKALAANKWVLVIGHRVQLVEALCHRFGIPYVTEIRTEPSGAALGYGLCIDSLHPGSQ
                     ARFNAENWHDGVVILDECEQVIWHALNSSTCQTERVAILKQLKSLLYNVLHSSSGQVY
                     LADADLSDLSIDFVRSLSSTNVEPCIVVNEWQPGLDECWEVYNYQGKDPSGLVEALEK
                     HIAGGGKPFVVCSAQRAKSQWGTRTLERHFNKLFPRKQILRIDSETIADPSHPAYVCV
                     TNLNIILQLYDIVLASPSIETGVSLDLKGHFTSVWGIFQGVQAESSARQALARLREPV
                     ERHIWAAPYGGIGIIGDGSTGIKSLLTKQHRLTRANIKLLQDSALDDIEINFQPESLR
                     TWAKMAVRINLGMVQYRQSILDGLAAEGHQIIEMGTVVSNSVKEVIKETRDANHQAEA
                     EAIAASPDLTSDEFKELQERTAKTQSQRYCERKYALKLRYGIPINAELVLKDDDGWHA
                     QIRLHYHLTVGREFLKLRDSQRLQTQTEKGQGAIWQPDLNKGQTSATVAVMENLGVLG
                     LLVEGEVRATDEVVQRIASITLANRRDIKAALNISINDKDTPMAIAQKLLGKLGIKLV
                     CLRREGPRGNRQRVYKYAHPDDGRDEVFAAWLVRDKSVLAAAETAGVKTAPTGFTSDS
                     LVSSPGNKKIPLGVDTDTVIVTQIVSNLENKKITTSPGNTYQEKAASGFFLNSSITST
                     NEEQQIWGVGLLMPGSIVECFGRAGLWAVRYCTGVIAKIGDRYGDEQIVSCKDLRLAI
                     "
                     /product="DUF3854-domain-containing protein"
                     /transl_table=11
     CDS             5000..5161
                     /db_xref="peg.5742"
                     /translation="MNEPQHELERQRLLAECHGLIALIGRKHYSLKLLKVAKSALQTV
                     AAYKQNRAH"
                     /product="hypothetical protein"
                     /transl_table=11
     CDS             5504..6037
                     /db_xref="peg.5743"
                     /translation="MSSEKRAEFDEFCRFGRNCTDIWRMLVNEGHTISVAAVAAWRRA
                     TYPTGEQAKILNGLAQVYDGLEGDRSLQTVEGIAITLIRQITQIYLQAPNKLDPAILK
                     LFVLLPSLMRECRSSAAQREQLRFITDRAALEIAGGQRVCDILVQTFEGTSFEDALRE
                     AIRGAMLQIEQEAKSQQ"
                     /product="hypothetical protein"
                     /transl_table=11
     CDS             6142..6246
                     /db_xref="peg.5744"
                     /translation="MSEIIKAANILRQAGHIGEDVFGNIVNNAGLTAP"
                     /product="hypothetical protein"
                     /transl_table=11
     CDS             complement(6314..6670)
                     /db_xref="peg.5745"
                     /translation="MKKFAIITGVLLSTVIAASPARADYYNQNCSSYGSFDNCNGYDS
                     YGGRYNSQGSQIGNSYYGTDRYRTSDGNEYENRYNRQQIGNTTYENHQFRTPYGNYNV
                     RCTAQQIGSYVYTNCN"
                     /product="hypothetical protein"
                     /transl_table=11
     CDS             6961..7470
                     /db_xref="peg.5746"
                     /translation="MTQPNYGIARYQSAIKVSQLPSQDQQNPVYNNNPNSAADNNYPY
                     NPPQQRAQEPIVTDANGTQSSKPASPEQNYNRGLLGLRVALKRSLQRDVQQPPTVPNA
                     NNSPNLGIAKEQFNMQDVNYKEMIPYLEKMQNRAFNRDAVFMGAANLGNALGGNASYQ
                     QWWSGGLVK"
                     /product="hypothetical protein"
                     /transl_table=11
     CDS             7487..8086
                     /db_xref="peg.5747"
                     /translation="MSQLFFTKAAALRILQAQGIAARCVETLRVYKGAVQVTYRTKNG
                     RCSTFLSKTAFYSDFLTFRQEGAKTVTVKRWGAGSYTNHYECYSDESERIYTVKLLAG
                     LAMCSCPDYEKQHQELGKAKTGCKHVIAVMHHLGHGSLQEYMDAASNRAKADLFGGGW
                     DEPIQEASTSTAPNQLVVAAEGQPRRTKPAPDPFGGFGF"
                     /product="hypothetical protein"
                     /transl_table=11
     CDS             8152..8709
                     /db_xref="peg.5748"
                     /translation="MARHKYFTEKTKGIFSTDALLVPETAMALRNDCKEGKWFLGETE
                     YGSKLKFICLKFSRRIATEEYGAIAPGTPLGQVWFCPVAAGESPNGQPLPANLVYYTL
                     IKNSSSGKSGSLINFGQKAVLAQSQGYDYREVVWTASFKKKSATIDGEAATQCVDGIK
                     PEAIAQLVENLRANRAALQALNIRE"
                     /product="hypothetical protein"
                     /transl_table=11
     CDS             complement(8744..8866)
                     /db_xref="peg.5749"
                     /translation="MHLELGKTRSVKDSRRTIPFPTNFDGNWRLADERFLDWSL"
                     /product="hypothetical protein"
                     /transl_table=11
     CDS             complement(8891..9061)
                     /db_xref="peg.5750"
                     /translation="MITKDNNLITQLISTDNKGAIAPQENPSDCSQLGGSPERDVRIT
                     PRSTVTLPAAEN"
                     /product="hypothetical protein"
                     /transl_table=11
     CDS             9114..9407
                     /db_xref="peg.5751"
                     /translation="MSERVQVIFRWDKDKLEQLKAWAASERLTLQEVLETLAARFLDS
                     PDRSLIIDDSNNLSIDNNLIANLITRLEQVENAVAPLPERMAALEEELGELSA"
                     /product="hypothetical protein"
                     /transl_table=11
     CDS             complement(9805..10479)
                     /db_xref="peg.5752"
                     /translation="MGLKIAISNIKNETIHADLNKLPDECPICHNNIEPVFCWGYYGF
                     ENPLTQVVFKCPRQLCQCLFVSLYEKTSKNSLEAVYLVSVPNIHVKKEFDQTIQGISE
                     NFCNIYNEAFQAEQSELLQICGVGYRKALEFLIKDYLIALTPTNQENIKKKFLGKCIS
                     EDIQSENIREIARRATWLGNDETHYVRIWEQKDLKDLKRLIDITVYWIEAEEKTKEAI
                     RDMPSN"
                     /product="Phage protein"
                     /transl_table=11
     CDS             complement(10578..10808)
                     /db_xref="peg.5753"
                     /translation="MAESPMVGARVPQEWQQQIQEIAAAAGRKEAEVVREAIAQYLGQ
                     TDPSSVKGAIASLEDRVASLERKFAGLGRLVG"
                     /product="hypothetical protein"
                     /transl_table=11
     CDS             11071..11484
                     /db_xref="peg.5754"
                     /translation="MKVDGNGQGKILTPEELRLLFTEGLRSPRDRALFGICLFTGCRV
                     SEALALQTSDIKGGTLTFRKSTTKGKLKTRVVDIQPGLAQLLAEYNPKPGALFPGMRG
                     RSPTLTRFAADKILRDASDRVGIVGVSTHSFRRTAL"
                     /product="Phage integrase"
                     /transl_table=11
BASE COUNT     3327 a   2543 c   2688 g   2926 t
ORIGIN      
        1 actatgatgt ccagcgctgg tatccccttg cgtgtcattc aggaaatatc aggacataac
       61 gatttaggga cattacagcg ctacctggag gtgtcaccag agcagaaacg caatgctgtg
      121 gcagcgatcg ggttttaagt gtgaatagcc tctttgtagg tgggcagtta gctggatttc
      181 ctaggtcgcg gctaactgcc ttttgatatg tctattatca cctgacacgt tataagttgt
      241 caagtaccac gttaagattt atagttaaag cgtcacttga aacgttatat aaataaaggg
      301 tggtgctaat gcaaactttg atgagagtag agaggagaat aatagttgaa gcgccagggt
      361 taggagcgca gatcaaagca gcccgcgaat ctgatccgcg atcgctaaag gatattgcaa
      421 gcgcagcaaa tatgtcttca atgaactggt atcggattga ggcagaggag caaacactcc
      481 cagaagagac gctgcgaaaa attgaagaag tgctgggtgt ggatttcggt gtggtttttg
      541 atgattaatc cttttgccgc tcacctatga ggaataaagc tatgctgact gaatatattc
      601 aagctgctat gcatcgagct gaatacgaat ttttggagga tgatgacact tttgttggca
      661 aaatcccaga atgccaagga gtgtgggcaa acgctgacac gttagaagct tgtcgggatg
      721 aactacagga ggtactagag gaatgggtag ctctagggct acaaatgggt catccgctgc
      781 cagtgataga tggcattgat ctttctttca aaaaagaaga ggcagcctaa tgcctccttt
      841 tggccctatc aagcgacgcg acttgattgc gtatttgcga gaaataggct ttgttggccc
      901 attctccggc aagaaacacc agtttatgtc caaaggagcg ctgcgagtac gcatccccaa
      961 tccacaccag ggagatatta gcaaaggttt gctcgccaca gttttggcag aagcaggcat
     1021 tagtcgagag gagtgggaat caatatgagc ggtagatttg actacatgag ctattggagg
     1081 aatggcaaaa aagttattgt caagcgaact taacttctct taatgttagg tgcaattttc
     1141 ttatggcaca gaagattggc tttattctca aaagatactg tcaaaaaaaa ctcggtagaa
     1201 cctatccaga actgaatgaa agactgttac atacaccacc caacctacca ctactgtagt
     1261 ttggttacgc taagcaacac atctaatccg atcctgtcca agctcgaacc gagctaatca
     1321 ataaaaaact aactttagcg taacagactt aacagagtta acaagtgtaa cagccttcac
     1381 aaagggaaaa atagggagtc gccggggtct aaacaaggac accccaaaat gcgaaacaac
     1441 cctggtagca acagggctgt ggtacgaaat aatcttagtg atttcatcgt accagttaca
     1501 ccagcccctc aacaatcccc ctctcatcaa aacgggcgaa ctcatcagaa tccgcccctc
     1561 cagctaaatc tactagaacc tgatgcagta actatcccta tccccccatg tcctaactgc
     1621 ggcgcaaccg aagcagtaaa gacacctggc gctggaccac accacgcggc gctgcggtgt
     1681 gcaagctgcg ctaggttcct gcgctggctt cccagaccga ggctgggggg tgcagtatga
     1741 ttcacttcca ggatttgcaa gagtggcaag attccaccgt tgacgaagga attttcaacc
     1801 tcaacgtccg ctctttagaa ggacaaaccg catatgagta tcttttctac agcaacaaac
     1861 tcaaacgaac taacactgga atcgttagca gaggcataat taacacgtat gccttcttag
     1921 aacatggagg ctggtggtgt tctggagttg acccgctcaa taactgggag ccgatgctat
     1981 ggggatgctt taaacctcgt cgcccccgaa tcgactttga gaagcgcaag gcgattaaat
     2041 acgagcatcc ccccaagact gaaacccgca tttttctgct gctagtacct gaccacatct
     2101 ggcagaaagt cagtgctcgc tacggtattt caattactga ggaagataaa aagcgcagct
     2161 tttggcattg ggcatggaag cataatgtcc caattattat taccgaaggt gcgaagaaag
     2221 ctggggcact gctgactgct ggatttgcgg cgatcgcgct tcctggaatt tatggtggat
     2281 atcgcacgct aaaggacgag gaaggcaacc aaatcggcaa gccttaccta atcccagacc
     2341 tccaatgttt cgctacgtta ggacgcgaga tttacttctg ctttgaccgc gatcaaaagc
     2401 agaagacaat tcgcagtgtt aacaaagcta tagagaaaac tggatattta ttcactcaat
     2461 caggctgcaa ggttcgagtt atctgcttac caggaccgga gaaaggcgtt gatgatttca
     2521 tcatggctca tggtgccgag acctttgatg tgctttatca agcagcaaaa ttactagaaa
     2581 gctggcaagc tcaaagcttc actgaactta cttacccaac tgcgatcaaa gtcaatcgac
     2641 gctacttagg agatatctcc atccctaacg acgcgaagct agtagcactc aaatcagcaa
     2701 agggaactgg aaaaacacaa cttttagaag ctattgtcag caaggcgcta gcagctaaca
     2761 aatgggtatt agtcatcggg catcgggtgc agctggtaga agcactgtgc caccggtttg
     2821 gtatccctta tgttacagaa atcaggacag aaccatctgg tgctgctttg ggttacgggc
     2881 tttgcattga ttcattgcat cctggaagcc aagcgcgttt caatgccgag aattggcacg
     2941 acggcgttgt cattcttgac gaatgcgagc aagtcatctg gcacgcgcta aactcgtcca
     3001 cttgccaaac tgagcgagta gccatcttaa aacagttgaa atcactgttg tacaacgtat
     3061 tgcatagcag ctccggtcaa gtgtatttgg cagatgctga cttgagcgat ttaagcatag
     3121 attttgtacg ctcgctatcc agtacgaatg tcgaaccgtg catagtagtt aacgaatggc
     3181 aaccaggatt agatgagtgc tgggaggtct acaactatca aggtaaagac cctagcgggt
     3241 tggtggaggc tctagagaaa catatagccg gtggcggtaa accattcgtg gtttgttccg
     3301 cacaaagagc taagagccaa tggggaaccc gaacgctaga acgccacttt aataaacttt
     3361 tccctcgtaa gcagatacta cgaatcgact cagagacaat agcagacccc agccaccccg
     3421 cttatgtgtg tgttactaat ctcaatataa ttttgcaact ctatgacatt gtgttggctt
     3481 cacctagtat tgaaactgga gtaagcctcg atttgaaggg acactttacc tctgtatggg
     3541 gcatctttca aggggtacaa gctgaaagtt cagctcgtca agcattggca cgacttaggg
     3601 aacctgtaga gcggcacatc tgggcagcac cctacggtgg tattggaata attggcgacg
     3661 gcagcactgg cattaagtct ttgctaacta aacagcacag attaacacgc gcaaatatta
     3721 agctgcttca agattctgcc cttgacgata tcgaaattaa ctttcaacct gaatcattgc
     3781 gaacgtgggc gaagatggca gttagaatta atctcggcat ggttcagtat cggcaatcaa
     3841 ttctggacgg gctagctgct gaggggcatc aaattattga aatgggcaca gtagttagca
     3901 attcggtaaa ggaagtaatt aaagaaacta gggatgctaa ccatcaagca gaagcagaag
     3961 cgatcgcggc atcacctgac ctaacctcgg atgaatttaa agaacttcaa gagcgaacag
     4021 ctaaaactca gagtcagcgg tactgcgaac gtaagtatgc gcttaagctt cgctacggca
     4081 ttcctattaa tgctgagctg gtactcaaag acgatgatgg ctggcacgct cagattcggc
     4141 ttcactatca ccttactgta gggcgtgagt ttttgaaact gcgagacagt caacgcctgc
     4201 aaacacaaac cgagaaaggg caaggggcta tttggcaacc agatctaaac aaaggccaga
     4261 cgagtgctac cgtcgctgta atggaaaatt tgggggtttt gggcttgcta gttgaagggg
     4321 aagttcgagc cacagatgag gtggtccagc ggatagcatc tattactctt gctaatcggc
     4381 gggacattaa agcagcactt aacatttcta ttaatgataa agatacccca atggcgatcg
     4441 ctcaaaagct gctgggcaag ttggggatta agcttgtctg tctgcggcga gaggggccac
     4501 gcggcaatcg gcaacgagtt tataaatatg cccatcccga tgatggcagg gatgaagtgt
     4561 ttgctgcttg gttggtgcga gataaaagtg tattagcagc ggcggaaaca gcaggggtta
     4621 aaactgcgcc cactggcttt acatccgaca gtttggtgtc cagcccaggt aataaaaaaa
     4681 tacctttagg ggtggacacg gacacggtta tagttactca gattgtgtcc aatctagaaa
     4741 ataaaaaaat tactacttct ccaggaaaca catatcaaga gaaagcagcc agcggatttt
     4801 tcctaaattc ctcgataaca agcacgaacg aagagcaaca aatatgggga gttggtcttc
     4861 taatgcctgg ttctattgtt gaatgctttg gtagagcggg actatgggca gttcgatatt
     4921 gcacgggagt tatagcaaag ataggcgatc gctatgggga tgagcagatt gttagctgca
     4981 aagatctgag attagcgata tgaacgaacc gcaacatgaa ctagagcgcc agcgactgct
     5041 tgcagaatgt cacgggttaa ttgcgctcat cggtcgaaag cattactcgc tcaagctgct
     5101 gaaggtggcg aaaagcgcac tacaaacggt agctgcatac aaacagaatc gcgctcactg
     5161 acagtttcaa aatgtcataa aaaagaagcg acgggtgtga tgacataagc acgagcgctt
     5221 aaaatcgcta gtcatcttct cagaaaatca accaggggag gttagctatg cggcataccc
     5281 ctttttttgt tctgatggct gcgggtaaca aattttcgat gtgctgcaaa aataaccaac
     5341 ccacttttga ggtaaatagt tgaaaaactt taaacccttt aatagccttt aaataccttt
     5401 aattgcgttg ggttgctagg ctattgtggt gtagccgaga ctttactaaa gcatattgac
     5461 ccgtaagcgt tcccagcata aagtagacca gattcgctcc cagatgtcat cagagaagcg
     5521 ggctgaattt gatgaattct gccgttttgg tcgaaattgc actgatatct ggcgaatgtt
     5581 ggttaatgag ggacacacta ttagtgttgc tgctgtagcg gcgtggcgac gtgccacata
     5641 cccgacaggt gaacaagcca aaatcctcaa tggtttagct caagtttacg atgggctaga
     5701 gggagatcgc agccttcaga cagttgaggg aatcgctata accctgattc gtcagataac
     5761 tcagatatac ctgcaagctc ctaacaaact cgacccagct atcctcaagt tgtttgtctt
     5821 gctaccctca ttaatgcgcg aatgtagaag cagtgcagct caacgtgagc aattacgctt
     5881 catcaccgac cgcgccgcgt tggagatagc aggcggacag cgtgtgtgcg atattctagt
     5941 gcagactttt gagggaacgt cgtttgaaga tgccttaagg gaagcaattc gaggtgcaat
     6001 gctgcaaatc gagcaggaag ctaagagcca gcagtagtgg tagcaagatg gttctaaggg
     6061 tttcagctgc acaaaaagct agcaattttc tctctatttt ggtacaaatg taccaacagt
     6121 ttatgaaaca aaaaactaaa aatgagcgaa ataattaagg cggctaatat actacgccaa
     6181 gctggtcaca tcggtgaaga tgtatttggc aacatagtta ataatgctgg gcttactgct
     6241 ccttgagcag taaatttttc atttggctta cctttaggaa actattgata actcttctta
     6301 atcaacgcag cgattagtta cagttggtgt aaacataaga gccaatctgt tgagcagtac
     6361 atctcacgtt gtaattgcca taaggagtgc ggaattggtg attttcataa gtggtatttc
     6421 caatttgctg ccgattatat cgattttcat attcattgcc atcactggtt ctatagcggt
     6481 cagtgccgta ataagagtta ccgatttgag aaccttgaga attgtagcga ccaccataag
     6541 aatcgtagcc attacagttg tcaaagctac cgtaacttga acagttttga ttgtagtaat
     6601 ctgccctggc tgggctagca gcaataactg tagaaagtag cacccctgta ataattgcaa
     6661 acttcttcat gttccccacc ttgaaaaatg agcattttgg taaatccgtc actccttaat
     6721 actggcttct gcaattacaa attaggttta ggaatgatga aaagttgcgt gaagagttag
     6781 caaacactta gttagtaagt tatgcagact ttgtagcgta tggcgctcac tcctcacacc
     6841 agcttcctat ggcaataatg ccctcggagt tattactggg ggaacgcagg ttgttttaca
     6901 gactctttat aatttcccag aaacgtcagt tagaattgcg tcaattctaa ggactacgat
     6961 atgactcagc ccaactacgg cattgctcga tatcaatcag cgattaaagt ttctcaactc
     7021 ccttctcaag accagcagaa tcctgtatac aacaacaacc cgaatagcgc agcagataac
     7081 aactatccct acaacccacc ccagcagaga gcgcaagaac caatcgttac tgatgcaaat
     7141 ggtacgcaat catcaaaacc tgcttctcct gaacagaact acaaccgcgg tctacttggg
     7201 ctacgagttg ctttaaagcg ttcgctacag cgcgatgttc aacaaccacc tacagttcca
     7261 aatgctaata acagccccaa cctgggaatt gctaaagaac aattcaatat gcaagatgtt
     7321 aattacaaag agatgattcc ttacctagaa aaaatgcaga atcgcgcatt taatagagat
     7381 gccgttttca tgggagcagc gaatttaggt aatgctttgg gaggcaacgc tagctatcag
     7441 caatggtgga gtggaggact agttaaataa catcctatac cacatcatgt cacaattatt
     7501 cttcaccaaa gcagccgcgc tacgcattct ccaagctcaa ggcattgcag ctcgctgtgt
     7561 agaaacgctt cgagtctaca aaggggctgt tcaagtcacc tatcgaacca agaacgggcg
     7621 ttgctccaca ttcctgagca aaacagcctt ctactctgac tttttgacct tccgccaaga
     7681 aggagccaaa accgttacag tcaaacgctg gggcgcaggc agctacacca atcactacga
     7741 atgctacagc gatgaatcag agcgcatcta cacagtaaag ttgctagctg gtttagcgat
     7801 gtgctcttgc ccagactacg aaaagcaaca tcaagagttg ggcaaagcga aaactggctg
     7861 caagcacgtc atagcagtga tgcatcacct agggcacggt agcttgcaag agtatatgga
     7921 tgctgcaagc aatcgagcca aagcagattt atttggcggc ggttgggatg aaccgataca
     7981 agaagcttct acatccaccg cgccaaatca actggtagta gcagccgagg gacaacctcg
     8041 tagaacaaaa cccgctccag atccatttgg tggcttcggg ttctaaatcg ctctcgcctt
     8101 gtgggtaggt ggtaaaccct cgcctcaatc aatctttaca acacaaagaa tatggcccgt
     8161 cataagtatt ttacagagaa gaccaaaggc attttctcta ccgatgccct gctcgtgcct
     8221 gaaaccgcaa tggcattgag gaacgactgc aaggaaggga aatggtttct gggtgaaaca
     8281 gagtacggta gcaagctgaa gtttatctgc ctcaaattca gccgccgcat tgctacagaa
     8341 gaatatggag cgatcgcccc tgggacacca ttaggtcagg tctggttctg cccggtcgca
     8401 gctggtgaaa gccccaacgg tcaacctctg cctgccaatt tggtgtacta cacgctgatc
     8461 aaaaatagca gcagcggtaa atctgggtct ctgattaact tcgggcagaa ggcagtatta
     8521 gcgcagtccc aaggctacga ctaccgtgaa gtggtttgga cagctagctt caaaaagaag
     8581 tcagccacca tcgacggcga ggctgctacc cagtgcgtgg acggaatcaa gccggaggcg
     8641 atcgcgcaat tggtggagaa tcttcgcgcc aaccgtgcag ctttacaagc gttgaatatt
     8701 agggagtagg acatgactag caaacggaac tatagcatcc gcatcatagc gaccagtcta
     8761 gaaaccgctc atcggcaagt cgccaattcc cgtcaaagtt tgttggaaag gggattgtac
     8821 gacgactatc ttttactgac cgagttttgc caagttctaa atgcattcct cattgagcta
     8881 gtaaggatac tcaattctca gcagcaggga gagtaacagt tgagcgggga gttatcctca
     8941 catcacgctc tggacttccc cccagctggc tgcaatcgct ggggttttct tgtggtgcga
     9001 tcgctccttt gttatcagtt gatatcaatt gtgttatcaa attgttatct ttagttatca
     9061 attgctagca actctgataa cataagctat cagttactta tcaggtgata acaatgagtg
     9121 aaagagtgca ggtaatattc cgctgggata aggataagtt agagcaatta aaagcttggg
     9181 ctgcgtcaga aagactcacg cttcaagagg tcttagaaac cctggctgca aggtttttag
     9241 attctccaga ccgcagtttg ataattgatg atagcaataa tttatcaatt gataacaatt
     9301 tgatagcaaa tctgataaca agattagagc aagtagaaaa tgcagttgca ccgcttccag
     9361 agcgaatggc agccctagag gaggagttgg gggagttaag cgcctgagag attccgccgc
     9421 acctctcagg cagcaggaga aacaaattag cgcgatcgca cccgcaccaa aggttgaaac
     9481 agcgaaggat tctcccactt ttgcaagcca atcgggtgag tggttagtta ctggggaggc
     9541 ttatcgaatt gcttcggcgc gaggactggg gagaagtctg gggacatttc gccgctggct
     9601 ggccgattta attgctactg gcacaatgcc accagagcta aaaaagttgg gactggtagc
     9661 agatttagat actcgcagga gggccaaccc gaaagataat tcagtgcgct ggctgcgatt
     9721 tgaggagtga cgacatggcg atcacgttcg agagtgagca aagcgatttg tccaagtgaa
     9781 ctaatgctgg ccgttcaaca gcaattagtt acttggcata tctcgaatag cttcttttgt
     9841 tttttcttct gcttctatcc agtagacagt tatatcaatc aacctcttta agtcttttaa
     9901 atctttctgt tcccaaattc ttacataatg agtctcatca tttcctagcc aagtagctct
     9961 tctggcaatt tctctaatat tttcactttg aatatcttca gaaatacatt ttccaagaaa
    10021 tttctttttg atgttctcct gattagttgg ggttaacgcg attaaataat ctttgattaa
    10081 aaactcaagt gcttttctat aacctacacc acaaatttgt agtaattctg attgttctgc
    10141 ctgaaaagcc tcattataaa tgttacaaaa attttcagaa ataccttgga tagtttgatc
    10201 aaactctttc tttacatgaa tatttggaac agacactaga taaactgcct ctaaactatt
    10261 tttagacgtt ttttcgtata gagatacaaa tagacattga cataattgcc ttggacattt
    10321 aaaaacaact tgggtaagag gattctcgaa accataatac ccccagcaaa aaacaggttc
    10381 tatgttgtta tgacaaatgg ggcattcatc aggcaactta ttcaaatcag catgaattgt
    10441 ttcattttta atattagata ttgctatttt caatcccata ttacttaact tatcaaacta
    10501 atatcatttc aaagacatca actaaataga cagttatata gaaattcaat tgcttttctt
    10561 cctagtcttc cttcctttca gcctaccaat cttcccaatc ccgcaaactt ccgctccagg
    10621 gaagctaccc tatcttctaa agaagcgatc gcacccttta cactgctggg gtcagtttgc
    10681 cctaaatatt gggcgatcgc ctcccgtacc acttccgctt ctttccttcc agcggctgcg
    10741 gcaatctctt gtatttgttg ctgccattct tgaggaaccc tagccccaac catcggcgat
    10801 tctgccatcc ctgctcactt tgctatcggt ttcgtttcaa gggtagccga ttatagctgt
    10861 aaacggtgct agcagcgata tcataagcaa aaatcatcaa aaatgcccca aaccatgatt
    10921 ctgtcgtggg aggggtggcg aagaattgat aagtagaagt taagtggcgt tggtgagtta
    10981 gagcagacaa cgataaatca atgctttgag ctacctatta cacgaaacct gcatttcgtg
    11041 gaatctaggc gtaattgcaa aagttaggtg atgaaagttg acggaaatgg gcaggggaag
    11101 attttaaccc cagaagaatt gaggctactg ttcactgaag ggttgcgatc gccacgcgat
    11161 cgcgctttgt ttggcatttg cttatttact ggctgtcgtg tgtccgaagc actggcactt
    11221 caaacctcag acatcaaggg tgggacgttg acttttagaa agtctaccac caaaggcaag
    11281 ctcaaaaccc gcgttgttga tatccaacca gggttagccc aattgttggc agaatacaat
    11341 cctaaacctg gggcactgtt tccagggatg cgggggcgat ctccaacatt aactcggttc
    11401 gcagctgata agattttgcg cgacgcaagc gatcgcgtgg gtattgttgg tgtcagcact
    11461 cacagcttcc ggcgcactgc ccta
//
